>Addgene plasmid #18711 | HA-NEDD8 | addgene full sequence | sequence record 364544 | Addgene NGS Result
TTATAAGGGATTTTGCCGATTTCGGCCTATTGGTTAAAAAATGAGCTGATTTAACAAAAATTTAACGCGA
ATTAATTCTGTGGAATGTGTGTCAGTTAGGGTGTGGAAAGTCCCCAGGCTCCCCAGCAGGCAGAAGTATG
CAAAGCATGCATCTCAATTAGTCAGCAACCAGGTGTGGAAAGTCCCCAGGCTCCCCAGCAGGCAGAAGTA
TGCAAAGCATGCATCTCAATTAGTCAGCAACCATAGTCCCGCCCCTAACTCCGCCCATCCCGCCCCTAAC
TCCGCCCAGTTCCGCCCATTCTCCGCCCCATGGCTGACTAATTTTTTTTATTTATGCAGAGGCCGAGGCC
GCCTCTGCCTCTGAGCTATTCCAGAAGTAGTGAGGAGGCTTTTTTGGAGGCCTAGGCTTTTGCAAAAAGC
TCCCGGGAGCTTGTATATCCATTTTCGGATCTGATCAAGAGACAGGATGAGGATCGTTTCGCATGATTGA
ACAAGATGGATTGCACGCAGGTTCTCCGGCCGCTTGGGTGGAGAGGCTATTCGGCTATGACTGGGCACAA
CAGACAATCGGCTGCTCTGATGCCGCCGTGTTCCGGCTGTCAGCGCAGGGGCGCCCGGTTCTTTTTGTCA
AGACCGACCTGTCCGGTGCCCTGAATGAACTGCAGGACGAGGCAGCGCGGCTATCGTGGCTGGCCACGAC
GGGCGTTCCTTGCGCAGCTGTGCTCGACGTTGTCACTGAAGCGGGAAGGGACTGGCTGCTATTGGGCGAA
GTGCCGGGGCAGGATCTCCTGTCATCTCACCTTGCTCCTGCCGAGAAAGTATCCATCATGGCTGATGCAA
TGCGGCGGCTGCATACGCTTGATCCGGCTACCTGCCCATTCGACCACCAAGCGAAACATCGCATCGAGCG
AGCACGTACTCGGATGGAAGCCGGTCTTGTCGATCAGGATGATCTGGACGAAGAGCATCAGGGGCTCGCG
CCAGCCGAACTGTTCGCCAGGCTCAAGGCGCGCATGCCCGACGGCGAGGATCTCGTCGTGACCCATGGCG
ATGCCTGCTTGCCGAATATCATGGTGGAAAATGGCCGCTTTTCTGGATTCATCGACTGTGGCCGGCTGGG
TGTGGCGGACCGCTATCAGGACATAGCGTTGGCTACCCGTGATATTGCTGAAGAGCTTGGCGGCGAATGG
GCTGACCGCTTCCTCGTGCTTTACGGTATCGCCGCTCCCGATTCGCAGCGCATCGCCTTCTATCGCCTTC
TTGACGAGTTCTTCTGAGCGGGACTCTGGGGTTCGAAATGACCGACCAAGCGACGCCCAACCTGCCATCA
CGAGATTTCGATTCCACCGCCGCCTTCTATGAAAGGTTGGGCTTCGGAATCGTTTTCCGGGACGCCGGCT
GGATGATCCTCCAGCGCGGGGATCTCATGCTGGAGTTCTTCGCCCACCCCAACTTGTTTATTGCAGCTTA
TAATGGTTACAAATAAAGCAATAGCATCACAAATTTCACAAATAAAGCATTTTTTTCACTGCATTCTAGT
TGTGGTTTGTCCAAACTCATCAATGTATCTTATCATGTCTGTATACCGTCGACCTCTAGCTAGAGCTTGG
CGTAATCATGGTCATAGCTGTTTCCTGTGTGAAATTGTTATCCGCTCACAATTCCACACAACATACGAGC
CGGAAGCATAAAGTGTAAAGCCTGGGGTGCCTAATGAGTGAGCTAACTCACATTAATTGCGTTGCGCTCA
CTGCCCGCTTTCCAGTCGGGAAACCTGTCGTGCCAGCTGCATTAATGAATCGGCCAACGCGCGGGGAGAG
GCGGTTTGCGTATTGGGCGCTCTTCCGCTTCCTCGCTCACTGACTCGCTGCGCTCGGTCGTTCGGCTGCG
GCGAGCGGTATCAGCTCACTCAAAGGCGGTAATACGGTTATCCACAGAATCAGGGGATAACGCAGGAAAG
AACATGTGAGCAAAAGGCCAGCAAAAGGCCAGGAACCGTAAAAAGGCCGCGTTGCTGGCGTTTTTCCATA
GGCTCCGCCCCCCTGACGAGCATCACAAAAATCGACGCTCAAGTCAGAGGTGGCGAAACCCGACAGGACT
ATAAAGATACCAGGCGTTTCCCCCTGGAAGCTCCCTCGTGCGCTCTCCTGTTCCGACCCTGCCGCTTACC
GGATACCTGTCCGCCTTTCTCCCTTCGGGAAGCGTGGCGCTTTCTCATAGCTCACGCTGTAGGTATCTCA
GTTCGGTGTAGGTCGTTCGCTCCAAGCTGGGCTGTGTGCACGAACCCCCCGTTCAGCCCGACCGCTGCGC
CTTATCCGGTAACTATCGTCTTGAGTCCAACCCGGTAAGACACGACTTATCGCCACTGGCAGCAGCCACT
GGTAACAGGATTAGCAGAGCGAGGTATGTAGGCGGTGCTACAGAGTTCTTGAAGTGGTGGCCTAACTACG
GCTACACTAGAAGAACAGTATTTGGTATCTGCGCTCTGCTGAAGCCAGTTACCTTCGGAAAAAGAGTTGG
TAGCTCTTGATCCGGCAAACAAACCACCGCTGGTAGCGGTGGTTTTTTTGTTTGCAAGCAGCAGATTACG
CGCAGAAAAAAAGGATCTCAAGAAGATCCTTTGATCTTTTCTACGGGGTCTGACGCTCAGTGGAACGAAA
ACTCACGTTAAGGGATTTTGGTCATGAGATTATCAAAAAGGATCTTCACCTAGATCCTTTTAAATTAAAA
ATGAAGTTTTAAATCAATCTAAAGTATATATGAGTAAACTTGGTCTGACAGTTACCAATGCTTAATCAGT
GAGGCACCTATCTCAGCGATCTGTCTATTTCGTTCATCCATAGTTGCCTGACTCCCCGTCGTGTAGATAA
CTACGATACGGGAGGGCTTACCATCTGGCCCCAGTGCTGCAATGATACCGCGAGACCCACGCTCACCGGC
TCCAGATTTATCAGCAATAAACCAGCCAGCCGGAAGGGCCGAGCGCAGAAGTGGTCCTGCAACTTTATCC
GCCTCCATCCAGTCTATTAATTGTTGCCGGGAAGCTAGAGTAAGTAGTTCGCCAGTTAATAGTTTGCGCA
ACGTTGTTGCCATTGCTACAGGCATCGTGGTGTCACGCTCGTCGTTTGGTATGGCTTCATTCAGCTCCGG
TTCCCAACGATCAAGGCGAGTTACATGATCCCCCATGTTGTGCAAAAAAGCGGTTAGCTCCTTCGGTCCT
CCGATCGTTGTCAGAAGTAAGTTGGCCGCAGTGTTATCACTCATGGTTATGGCAGCACTGCATAATTCTC
TTACTGTCATGCCATCCGTAAGATGCTTTTCTGTGACTGGTGAGTACTCAACCAAGTCATTCTGAGAATA
GTGTATGCGGCGACCGAGTTGCTCTTGCCCGGCGTCAATACGGGATAATACCGCGCCACATAGCAGAACT
TTAAAAGTGCTCATCATTGGAAAACGTTCTTCGGGGCGAAAACTCTCAAGGATCTTACCGCTGTTGAGAT
CCAGTTCGATGTAACCCACTCGTGCACCCAACTGATCTTCAGCATCTTTTACTTTCACCAGCGTTTCTGG
GTGAGCAAAAACAGGAAGGCAAAATGCCGCAAAAAAGGGAATAAGGGCGACACGGAAATGTTGAATACTC
ATACTCTTCCTTTTTCAATATTATTGAAGCATTTATCAGGGTTATTGTCTCATGAGCGGATACATATTTG
AATGTATTTAGAAAAATAAACAAATAGGGGTTCCGCGCACATTTCCCCGAAAAGTGCCACCTGACGTCGA
CGGATCGGGAGATCTCCCGATCCCCTATGGTGCACTCTCAGTACAATCTGCTCTGATGCCGCATAGTTAA
GCCAGTATCTGCTCCCTGCTTGTGTGTTGGAGGTCGCTGAGTAGTGCGCGAGCAAAATTTAAGCTACAAC
AAGGCAAGGCTTGACCGACAATTGCATGAAGAATCTGCTTAGGGTTAGGCGTTTTGCGCTGCTTCGCGAT
GTACGGGCCAGATATACGCGTTGACATTGATTATTGACTAGTTATTAATAGTAATCAATTACGGGGTCAT
TAGTTCATAGCCCATATATGGAGTTCCGCGTTACATAACTTACGGTAAATGGCCCGCCTGGCTGACCGCC
CAACGACCCCCGCCCATTGACGTCAATAATGACGTATGTTCCCATAGTAACGCCAATAGGGACTTTCCAT
TGACGTCAATGGGTGGAGTATTTACGGTAAACTGCCCACTTGGCAGTACATCAAGTGTATCATATGCCAA
GTACGCCCCCTATTGACGTCAATGACGGTAAATGGCCCGCCTGGCATTATGCCCAGTACATGACCTTATG
GGACTTTCCTACTTGGCAGTACATCTACGTATTAGTCATCGCTATTACCATGGTGATGCGGTTTTGGCAG
TACATCAATGGGCGTGGATAGCGGTTTGACTCACGGGGATTTCCAAGTCTCCACCCCATTGACGTCAATG
GGAGTTTGTTTTGGCACCAAAATCAACGGGACTTTCCAAAATGTCGTAACAACTCCGCCCCATTGACGCA
AATGGGCGGTAGGCGTGTACGGTGGGAGGTCTATATAAGCAGAGCTCTCTGGCTAACTAGAGAACCCACT
GCTTACTGGCTTATCGAAATTAATACGACTCACTATAGGGAGACCCAAGCTTATGTACCCATACGATGTT
CCGGATTACGCTAGCGGATCC
[228 nt withheld, positions 4712-4939]
TGAGAATTCTGCAGATATCCATCACACTGGCGGCCGCTCGAGCATGCATCTAGAGGGCCCTATTCTATAG
TGTCACCTAAATGCTAGAGCTCGCTGATCAGCCTCGACTGTGCCTTCTAGTTGCCAGCCATCTGTTGTTT
GCCCCTCCCCCGTGCCTTCCTTGACCCTGGAAGGTGCCACTCCCACTGTCCTTTCCTAATAAAATGAGGA
AATTGCATCGCATTGTCTGAGTAGGTGTCATTCTATTCTGGGGGGTGGGGTGGGGCAGGACAGCAAGGGG
GAGGATTGGGAAGACAATAGCAGGCATGCTGGGGATGCGGTGGGCTCTATGGCTTCTGAGGCGGAAAGAA
CCAGCTGGGGCTCTAGGGGGTATCCCC
[124 nt withheld, positions 5317-5440]
C
[91 nt withheld, positions 5442-5532]
A
[49 nt withheld, positions 5534-5582]
CCTTTGACGTTGGAGTCCACGTTCTTT
[37 nt withheld, positions 5610-5646]
ACCCTATCTCGGTCTATTCTTTTGAT
Features (pLannotate 1.2.2; 22 found; start..end, strand, type, name):
     87..416     +  promoter       SV40 promoter: SV40 enhancer and early promoter
    483..1274    +  CDS            neo: KKA2_KLEPN - Also known as kan, nptII. Experimental evidence at protein level: Swiss-Prot protein existence level 1. Resistance to kanamycin, neomycin, paromomycin, ribostamycin, butirosin and gentamicin B. From Klebsiella pneumoniae.
   1298..1456    +  CDS            ble (fragment): BLE_KLEPN - Experimental evidence at protein level: Swiss-Prot protein existence level 1. Binding protein with a strong affinity to the bleomycin family of antibiotics. Binds to CL990; an antimitotic-antibiotic compound. From Klebsiella pneumoniae.
   1451..1572    +  polyA_signal   SV40 poly(A) signal: SV40 polyadenylation signal
   1645..1661    -  protein_bind   lac operator: The lac repressor binds to the lac operator to inhibit transcription in E. coli. This inhibition can be relieved by adding lactose or isopropyl-β-D-thiogalactopyranoside (IPTG). lac repressor encoded by lacI
   1669..1699    -  promoter       lac promoter: promoter for the E. coli lac operon
   1714..1735    -  protein_bind   CAP binding site: CAP binding activates transcription in the presence of cAMP. E. coli catabolite activator protein
   1748..1840    -  CDS            lacI (fragment): lac repressor; lacI; The lac repressor binds to the lac operator to inhibit transcription in E. coli. This inhibition can be relieved by adding lactose or isopropyl-β-D-thiogalactopyranoside (IPTG).
   2023..2611    -  rep_origin     ori: high-copy-number ColE1/pMB1/pBR322/pUC origin of replication
   2782..3642    -  CDS            AmpR: β-lactamase; bla; confers resistance to ampicillin, carbenicillin, and related antibiotics
   3643..3747    -  promoter       AmpR promoter: bla
   3806..3858    -  misc_feature   bom (fragment): basis of mobility region from pBR322
   4013..4392    +  enhancer       CMV enhancer: human cytomegalovirus immediate early enhancer
   4393..4596    +  promoter       CMV promoter: human cytomegalovirus (CMV) immediate early promoter
   4592..4625    +  LTR            5' LTR (truncated) (fragment): truncated 5' long terminal repeat (LTR) from HIV-1
   4641..4659    +  promoter       T7 promoter: promoter for bacteriophage T7 RNA polymerase
   4676..4702    +  CDS            3xHA (fragment): three tandem HA epitope tags
   4712..4939    +  CDS            NEDD8 (fragment) (sequence withheld): NEDD8_HUMAN - Experimental evidence at protein level: Swiss-Prot protein existence level 1. Ubiquitin-like protein which plays an important role in cell cycle control and embryogenesis. Covalent attachment to its substrates requires prior activation by the E1 complex UBE1C-APPBP1 and linkage to the E2 enzyme UBE2M. Attachment of NEDD8 to cullins activates their associated E3 ubiquitin ligase activity, and thus promotes polyubiquitination and proteasomal degradation of cyclins and other regulatory proteins. From Homo sapiens (Human).
   5003..5021    -  promoter       SP6 promoter: promoter for bacteriophage SP6 RNA polymerase
   5047..5271    +  polyA_signal   bGH poly(A) signal: bovine growth hormone polyadenylation signal
   5275..5296    +  promoter       SV40 promoter (fragment): SV40 enhancer and early promoter
   5317..73      +  rep_origin     f1 ori (across the origin) (sequence partly withheld): f1 bacteriophage origin of replication; arrow indicates direction of (+) strand synthesis
