[The description below was written by a language model from this plasmid's Addgene catalogue record and pLannotate feature annotations shown in this document.]
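Description:
HA-NEDD8 is a mammalian expression plasmid built on the pcDNA3 backbone that drives production of human NEDD8 carrying an N-terminal HA epitope tag. It is propagated in E. coli through a high-copy ColE1/pUC-type origin with ampicillin selection from the β-lactamase gene, and it also carries an f1 origin, which can be used for single-stranded DNA production. For selection in mammalian cells, an SV40 enhancer/early promoter drives the neomycin phosphotransferase gene, terminated by the SV40 polyadenylation signal, allowing G418 selection of stable transfectants.

The expression cassette consists of the CMV immediate-early enhancer and promoter, followed by a T7 promoter, the HA tag, the NEDD8 coding sequence cloned between HindIII and EcoRI, an antisense SP6 promoter, and the bovine growth hormone polyadenylation signal. The annotation software labels the tag as a fragment of a 3xHA element, but the short span is consistent with a single HA epitope. The NEDD8 feature is also called a fragment, which fits the depositor's note that the insert encodes the active, mature form of NEDD8 rather than pro-NEDD8, the inactive precursor bearing five additional C-terminal residues. Several other small annotated fragments (a ble fragment, lac regulatory elements, a short HIV-1 LTR match) appear to be backbone remnants or incidental matches rather than functional parts.

NEDD8 is a ubiquitin-like protein that is covalently attached to substrates such as cullins. Expressing the processed form with an HA tag lets NEDD8 and its conjugates be detected or immunoprecipitated with anti-HA antibodies in transfected cells, which suits studies of neddylation.
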