Addgene plasmid #18711: HA-NEDD8
Depositing lab: Edward Yeh. Depositing organization: University of Texas MD Anderson Cancer Center. Publication: Characterization of NEDD8, a developmentally down-regulated ubiquitin-like protein. Kamitani T, Kito K, Nguyen HP, Yeh ET. J Biol Chem. 1997 Nov 7. 272(45):28557-62. 10.1074/jbc.272.45.28557 PubMed 9353319.
Backbone
  Vector backbone: pcDNA3
  Backbone size w/o insert (bp): 5446
  Vector type: Mammalian Expression
  Selectable markers: Neomycin (select with G418)
Growth in bacteria
  Bacterial resistance: Ampicillin, 100 μg/mL
  Growth temperature: 37°C
  Growth strain: DH5alpha
  Copy number: High Copy
Gene/Insert
  Gene/Insert name: NEDD8
  Species: H. sapiens (human)
  Entrez Gene: NEDD8 (a.k.a. NEDD-8)
  Promoter: CMV
  Tag / fusion protein: HA (N terminal on insert)
  Cloning method: Restriction Enzyme; 5′ cloning site HindIII (not destroyed); 3′ cloning site EcoRI (not destroyed)
  Sequencing primers: 5′ CMV-F; 3′ BGH-rev
Terms and licenses: Academic/Nonprofit Terms; Industry Terms: Not Available to Industry
Depositor comments: Note that this is the active form of NEDD8. Pro-NEDD8 (which is inactive) has an additional 5 amino acids at the c-terminus.
How to cite: HA-NEDD8 was a gift from Edward Yeh (Addgene plasmid # 18711 ; http://n2t.net/addgene:18711 ; RRID:Addgene_18711)
