>Addgene plasmid #18711 | HA-NEDD8 | addgene partial sequence | sequence record 62510 | CMV-F 5'-CGCAAATGGGCGGTAGGCGTG-3'
CTATATAAGCAGAGCTCTCTGGCTAACTAGAGAACCCACTGCTTACTGGCTTATCGAAATTAATACGACT
CACTATAGGGAGACCCAAGCTTATGTACCCATACGATGTTCCGGATTACGCTAGCGGATCC
[228 nt withheld, positions 132-359]
TGAGAATTCTGCAGATATCCATCACACTGGCGGCCGCTCGAGCATGCATCTAGAGGGCCCTATTCTATAG
TGTCACCTAAATGCTAGAGCTCGCTGATCAGCCTCGACTGTGCCTTCTAGTTGCCAGCCATCTGTTGTTT
GCCCCTCCCCCGTGCCTTCCTTGACCCTGGAAGGTGCCACTCCCACTGTCCTTTCCTAATAAAATGAGGA
AATTGCATCGCATTGTCTGAGTAGGTGTCATTCTATTCTGGGGGGTGGGGTGGGGCAGGACAGCAAGGGG
GAGGATTGGGAAGACAATAGCAGGCATGCTGGGGATGCGGTGGGCTCTATGGCTTCTGAGGCGGAAAGAA
CCAGCTGGGGCTCTAGGGGGTATCCCC
[124 nt withheld, positions 737-860]
C
[44 nt withheld, positions 862-905]
